Addgene plasmid #51835: pAGT707
Depositing lab: Sylvestre Marillonnet & Nicola Patron. Depositing organization: Leibniz Institute of Plant Biochemistry (IPB). Publication: A golden gate modular cloning toolbox for plants. Engler C, Youles M, Gruetzner R, Ehnert TM, Werner S, Jones JD, Patron NJ, Marillonnet S. ACS Synth Biol. 2014 Nov 21;3(11):839-43. doi: 10.1021/sb4001504. Epub 2014 Feb 20. PubMed 24933124.
Backbone
  Vector backbone: unknown
  Total vector size (bp): 2332
  Vector type: Plant Expression
Growth in bacteria
  Bacterial resistance: Spectinomycin, 50 μg/mL
  Growth temperature: 37°C
  Growth strain: DH10B
  Copy number: Unknown
Gene/Insert
  Gene/Insert name: Tomato Mosaic virus 5'UTR+ CCAT
  Mutation: BsaI/BbsI sites removed by point-mutation
Terms and licenses: Academic/Nonprofit Terms; Industry Terms: Not Available to Industry
How to cite: pAGT707 was a gift from Sylvestre Marillonnet & Nicola Patron (Addgene plasmid # 51835 ; http://n2t.net/addgene:51835 ; RRID:Addgene_51835)
