[The description below was written by a language model from this plasmid's Addgene catalogue record and pLannotate feature annotations shown in this document.]
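Description:
pAGT707 is a small (about 2.3 kb) part-donor plasmid from a Golden Gate modular cloning toolbox for plants. It is catalogued as a plant expression vector, although on its own it carries only a single regulatory part rather than a complete transcription unit. The backbone is not named in the record. The feature tables show a high-copy ColE1/pUC-type origin for propagation in E. coli and an aadA gene, which confers spectinomycin/streptomycin resistance and matches the listed spectinomycin selection. An AmpR (bla) promoter lies upstream of this marker and probably drives it. The short integrase, gentamicin acetyltransferase and lacI fragments detected nearby appear to be non-functional remnants of the resistance cassette and cloning history rather than working genes.

The insert is described as the Tomato mosaic virus 5'UTR followed by "CCAT", with internal BsaI and BbsI sites removed by point mutation so that the part is compatible with Type IIS restriction-ligation assembly. The "CCAT" most likely denotes the fusion overhang at the part's downstream end, though the record does not explain this. The automated annotation labels the roughly 54 bp element as the TMV Ω leader, the well-known tobamovirus translational enhancer. This reflects sequence similarity to the tobacco mosaic virus leader, whereas the catalogue entry attributes the part to Tomato mosaic virus. No promoter, coding sequence or terminator for plants is present.

The plasmid is typically used as a source of a translation-enhancing 5' leader, to be combined with separate promoter, coding and terminator modules when building plant transcription units. The two sequence records differ by two nucleotides in length but give the same feature set.
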