Features (pLannotate 1.2.2; 7 found; start..end, strand, type, name):
    126..230     +  promoter       AmpR promoter: bla
    221..301     -  CDS            int (fragment): INT2_ECOLX - Protein inferred from homology: Swiss-Prot protein existence level 3. Putative integrase believed to be involved in the insertion of antibiotic resistance genes into plasmids and transposons. From Escherichia coli.
    389..445     +  CDS            GmR (fragment): gentamycin acetyltransferase; aacC1; confers resistance to gentamycin
    452..1240    +  CDS            aadA: S3AD_ECOLX - Experimental evidence at protein level: Swiss-Prot protein existence level 1. Mediates bacterial resistance to the antibiotics streptomycin and spectinomycin. From Escherichia coli.
   1414..2002    +  rep_origin     ori: high-copy-number ColE1/pMB1/pBR322/pUC origin of replication
   2185..2234    +  CDS            lacI (fragment): lac repressor; lacI; The lac repressor binds to the lac operator to inhibit transcription in E. coli. This inhibition can be relieved by adding lactose or isopropyl-β-D-thiogalactopyranoside (IPTG).
   2275..2328    +  misc_feature   TMV Ω: translational enhancer from the tobacco mosaic virus 5'-leader sequence (Gallie et al., 1988)
>Addgene plasmid #51835 | pAGT707 | addgene full sequence | sequence record 497340 | Addgene NGS Result
CCATTGAGACCACGAAGTGGCTCTTCAGTGGACGAAAGGGCCTCGTGATACGCCTATTTTTATAGGTTAA
TGTCATGATAATAATGGTTTCTTAGACGTCAGGTGGCACTTTTCGGGGAAATGTGCGCGGAACCCCTATT
TGTTTATTTTTCTAAATACATTCAAATATGTATCCGCTCATGAGACAATAACCCTGATAAATGCTTCAAT
AATATTGAAAAAGGAAGAGTATGCGCTCACGCAACTGGTCCAGAACCTTGACCGAACGCAGCGGTGGTAA
CGGCGCAGTGGCGGTTTTCATGGCTTGTTATGACTGTTTTTTTTTGGGGTACAGTCTATGCCTCGGGCAT
CCAAGCAGCAAGCGCGTTACGCCGTGGGTCGATGTTTGATGTTATGGAGCAGCAACGATGTTACGCAGCA
GGGCAGTCGCCCTAAAACAAAGTTAAACATCATGAGGGAAGCGGTGATCGCCGAAGTATCGACTCAACTA
TCAGAGGTAGTTGGCGTCATCGAGCGCCATCTCGAACCGACGTTGCTGGCCGTACATTTGTACGGCTCCG
CAGTGGATGGCGGCCTGAAGCCACACAGCGATATTGATTTGCTGGTTACGGTGACCGTAAGGCTTGATGA
AACAACGCGGCGAGCTTTGATCAACGACCTTTTGGAAACTTCGGCTTCCCCTGGAGAGAGCGAGATTCTC
CGCGCTGTAGAAGTCACCATTGTTGTGCACGACGACATCATTCCGTGGCGTTATCCAGCTAAGCGCGAAC
TGCAATTTGGAGAATGGCAGCGCAATGACATTCTTGCAGGTATCTTCGAGCCAGCCACGATCGACATTGA
TCTGGCTATCTTGCTGACAAAAGCAAGAGAACATAGCGTTGCCTTGGTAGGTCCAGCGGCGGAGGAACTC
TTTGATCCGGTTCCTGAACAGGATCTATTTGAGGCGCTAAATGAAACCTTAACGCTATGGAACTCGCCGC
CCGACTGGGCTGGCGATGAGCGAAATGTAGTGCTTACGTTGTCCCGCATTTGGTACAGCGCAGTAACCGG
CAAAATCGCGCCGAAGGATGTCGCTGCCGACTGGGCAATGGAGCGCCTGCCGGCCCAGTATCAGCCCGTC
ATACTTGAAGCTAGACAGGCTTATCTTGGACAAGAAGAAGATCGCTTGGCCTCGCGCGCAGATCAGTTGG
AAGAATTTGTCCATTACGTAAAAGGCGAGATCACCAAGGTAGTCGGCAAATAACTGTCAGACCAAGTTTA
CTCATATATACTTTAGATTGATTTAAAACTTCATTTTTAATTTAAAAGGATCTAGGTGAAGATCCTTTTT
GATAATCTCATGACCAAAATCCCTTAACGTGAGTTTTCGTTCCACTGAGCGTCAGACCCCGTAGAAAAGA
TCAAAGGATCTTCTTGAGATCCTTTTTTTCTGCGCGTAATCTGCTGCTTGCAAACAAAAAAACCACCGCT
ACCAGCGGTGGTTTGTTTGCCGGATCAAGAGCTACCAACTCTTTTTCCGAAGGTAACTGGCTTCAGCAGA
GCGCAGATACCAAATACTGTTCTTCTAGTGTAGCCGTAGTTAGGCCACCACTTCAAGAACTCTGTAGCAC
CGCCTACATACCTCGCTCTGCTAATCCTGTTACCAGTGGCTGCTGCCAGTGGCGATAAGTCGTGTCTTAC
CGGGTTGGACTCAAGACGATAGTTACCGGATAAGGCGCAGCGGTCGGGCTGAACGGGGGGTTCGTGCACA
CAGCCCAGCTTGGAGCGAACGACCTACACCGAACTGAGATACCTACAGCGTGAGCTATGAGAAAGCGCCA
CGCTTCCCGAAGGGAGAAAGGCGGACAGGTATCCGGTAAGCGGCAGGGTCGGAACAGGAGAGCGCACGAG
GGAGCTTCCAGGGGGAAACGCCTGGTATCTTTATAGTCCTGTCGGGTTTCGCCACCTCTGACTTGAGCGT
CGATTTTTGTGATGCTCGTCAGGGGGGCGGAGCCTATGGAAAAACGCCAGCAACGCGGCCTTTTTACGGT
TCCTGGCCTTTTGCTGGCCTTTTGCTCACATGTTCTTTCCTGCGTTATCCCCTGATTCTGTGGATAACCG
TATTACCGCCTTTGAGTGAGCTGATACCGCTCGCCGCAGCCGAACGACCGAGCGCAGCGAGTCAGTGAGC
GAGGAAGCGGAAGAGCGCCCAATACGCAAACCGCCTCTCCCCGCGCGTTGGCCGATTCATTAATCACTCT
GTGGTCTCATACTGTATAAGAGCTCATTTTTACAACAATTACCAACAACAACAAACAACAAACAACATTA
CAATTACATTTACAATTATCGATA
