Features (pLannotate 1.2.2; 7 found; start..end, strand, type, name):
    126..230     +  promoter       AmpR promoter: bla
    221..301     -  CDS            int (fragment): INT2_ECOLX - Protein inferred from homology: Swiss-Prot protein existence level 3. Putative integrase believed to be involved in the insertion of antibiotic resistance genes into plasmids and transposons. From Escherichia coli.
    387..443     +  CDS            GmR (fragment): gentamycin acetyltransferase; aacC1; confers resistance to gentamycin
    450..1238    +  CDS            aadA: S3AD_ECOLX - Experimental evidence at protein level: Swiss-Prot protein existence level 1. Mediates bacterial resistance to the antibiotics streptomycin and spectinomycin. From Escherichia coli.
   1412..2000    +  rep_origin     ori: high-copy-number ColE1/pMB1/pBR322/pUC origin of replication
   2183..2232    +  CDS            lacI (fragment): lac repressor; lacI; The lac repressor binds to the lac operator to inhibit transcription in E. coli. This inhibition can be relieved by adding lactose or isopropyl-β-D-thiogalactopyranoside (IPTG).
   2273..2326    +  misc_feature   TMV Ω: translational enhancer from the tobacco mosaic virus 5'-leader sequence (Gallie et al., 1988)
>Addgene plasmid #51835 | pAGT707 | analyzer sequence | sequence record 79692
CCATTGAGACCACGAAGTGGCTCTTCAGTGGACGAAAGGGCCTCGTGATACGCCTATTTTTATAGGTTAA
TGTCATGATAATAATGGTTTCTTAGACGTCAGGTGGCACTTTTCGGGGAAATGTGCGCGGAACCCCTATT
TGTTTATTTTTCTAAATACATTCAAATATGTATCCGCTCATGAGACAATAACCCTGATAAATGCTTCAAT
AATATTGAAAAAGGAAGAGTATGCGCTCACGCAACTGGTCCAGAACCTTGACCGAACGCAGCGGTGGTAA
CGGCGCAGTGGCGGTTTTCATGGCTTGTTATGACTGTTTTTTTGGGGTACAGTCTATGCCTCGGGCATCC
AAGCAGCAAGCGCGTTACGCCGTGGGTCGATGTTTGATGTTATGGAGCAGCAACGATGTTACGCAGCAGG
GCAGTCGCCCTAAAACAAAGTTAAACATCATGAGGGAAGCGGTGATCGCCGAAGTATCGACTCAACTATC
AGAGGTAGTTGGCGTCATCGAGCGCCATCTCGAACCGACGTTGCTGGCCGTACATTTGTACGGCTCCGCA
GTGGATGGCGGCCTGAAGCCACACAGCGATATTGATTTGCTGGTTACGGTGACCGTAAGGCTTGATGAAA
CAACGCGGCGAGCTTTGATCAACGACCTTTTGGAAACTTCGGCTTCCCCTGGAGAGAGCGAGATTCTCCG
CGCTGTAGAAGTCACCATTGTTGTGCACGACGACATCATTCCGTGGCGTTATCCAGCTAAGCGCGAACTG
CAATTTGGAGAATGGCAGCGCAATGACATTCTTGCAGGTATCTTCGAGCCAGCCACGATCGACATTGATC
TGGCTATCTTGCTGACAAAAGCAAGAGAACATAGCGTTGCCTTGGTAGGTCCAGCGGCGGAGGAACTCTT
TGATCCGGTTCCTGAACAGGATCTATTTGAGGCGCTAAATGAAACCTTAACGCTATGGAACTCGCCGCCC
GACTGGGCTGGCGATGAGCGAAATGTAGTGCTTACGTTGTCCCGCATTTGGTACAGCGCAGTAACCGGCA
AAATCGCGCCGAAGGATGTCGCTGCCGACTGGGCAATGGAGCGCCTGCCGGCCCAGTATCAGCCCGTCAT
ACTTGAAGCTAGACAGGCTTATCTTGGACAAGAAGAAGATCGCTTGGCCTCGCGCGCAGATCAGTTGGAA
GAATTTGTCCATTACGTAAAAGGCGAGATCACCAAGGTAGTCGGCAAATAACTGTCAGACCAAGTTTACT
CATATATACTTTAGATTGATTTAAAACTTCATTTTTAATTTAAAAGGATCTAGGTGAAGATCCTTTTTGA
TAATCTCATGACCAAAATCCCTTAACGTGAGTTTTCGTTCCACTGAGCGTCAGACCCCGTAGAAAAGATC
AAAGGATCTTCTTGAGATCCTTTTTTTCTGCGCGTAATCTGCTGCTTGCAAACAAAAAAACCACCGCTAC
CAGCGGTGGTTTGTTTGCCGGATCAAGAGCTACCAACTCTTTTTCCGAAGGTAACTGGCTTCAGCAGAGC
GCAGATACCAAATACTGTCCTTCTAGTGTAGCCGTAGTTAGGCCACCACTTCAAGAACTCTGTAGCACCG
CCTACATACCTCGCTCTGCTAATCCTGTTACCAGTGGCTGCTGCCAGTGGCGATAAGTCGTGTCTTACCG
GGTTGGACTCAAGACGATAGTTACCGGATAAGGCGCAGCGGTCGGGCTGAACGGGGGGTTCGTGCACACA
GCCCAGCTTGGAGCGAACGACCTACACCGAACTGAGATACCTACAGCGTGAGCTATGAGAAAGCGCCACG
CTTCCCGAAGGGAGAAAGGCGGACAGGTATCCGGTAAGCGGCAGGGTCGGAACAGGAGAGCGCACGAGGG
AGCTTCCAGGGGGAAACGCCTGGTATCTTTATAGTCCTGTCGGGTTTCGCCACCTCTGACTTGAGCGTCG
ATTTTTGTGATGCTCGTCAGGGGGGCGGAGCCTATGGAAAAACGCCAGCAACGCGGCCTTTTTACGGTTC
CTGGCCTTTTGCTGGCCTTTTGCTCACATGTTCTTTCCTGCGTTATCCCCTGATTCTGTGGATAACCGTA
TTACCGCCTTTGAGTGAGCTGATACCGCTCGCCGCAGCCGAACGACCGAGCGCAGCGAGTCAGTGAGCGA
GGAAGCGGAAGAGCGCCCAATACGCAAACCGCCTCTCCCCGCGCGTTGGCCGATTCATTAATCACTCTGT
GGTCTCATACTGTATAAGAGCTCATTTTTACAACAATTACCAACAACAACAAACAACAAACAACATTACA
ATTACATTTACAATTATCGATA
