>Addgene plasmid #51835 | pAGT707 | addgene partial sequence | sequence record 80685 | pBR322ori-F 5'-GGGAAACGCCTGGTATCTTT-3'
TGAGCGTCGATTTTTGTGATGCTCGTCAGGGGGGCGGAGCCTATGGAAAAACGCCAGCAACGCGGCCTTT
TTACGGTTCCTGGCCTTTTGCTGGCCTTTTGCTCACATGTTCTTTCCTGCGTTATCCCCTGATTCTGTGG
ATAACCGTATTACCGCCTTTGAGTGAGCTGATACCGCTCGCCGCAGCCGAACGACCGAGCGCAGCGAGTC
AGTGAGCGAGGAAGCGGAAGAGCGCCCAATACGCAAACCGCCTCTCCCCGCGCGTTGGCCGATTCATTAA
TCACTCTGTGGTCTCATACTGTATAAGAGCTCATTTTTACAACAATTACCAACAACAACAAACAACAAAC
AACATTACAATTACATTTACAATTATCGATACCATTGAGACCACGAAGTGGCTCTTCAGTGGACGAAAGG
GCCTCGTGATACGCCTATTTTTATAGGTTAATGTCATGATAATAATGGTTTCTTAGACGTCAGGTGGCAC
TTTTCGGGGAAATGTGCGCGGAACCCCTATTTGTTTATTTTTCTAAATACATTCAAATATGTATCCGCTC
ATGAGACAATAACCCTGATAAATGCTTCAATAATATTGAAAAAGGAAGAGTATGCGCTCACGCAACTGGT
CCAGAACCTTGACCGAACGCAGCGGTGGTAACGGCGCAGTGGCGGTTTTCATGGCTTGTTATGACTGTTT
TTTTTTGGGGTACAGTCTATGCCTCGGGCATCCAAGCAGCAAGCGCGTTACGCCGTGGGTCGATGTTTGA
TGTTATGGAGCAGCAACGATGTTACGCAGCAGGGCAGTCGCCCTAAAACAAAGTTAAACATCATGAGGGA
AGCGGTGATCGCCGAAGTATCGACTCAACTATCAGAGGTAGTTGGCGTCATCGAGCGCCATCTCGAACCG
ACGTTGCTGGCCGTACATTT
